Addgene plasmid #242233: pAAV-SYN1>Fas-Myc/Kir2.1*(E224G Y242F):P2A :dTomato
Purpose: Express Kir 2.1 and dTomato in the neurons
Depositing lab: Qingchun Tong. Depositing organization: University of Texas Health Science Center at Houston. Publication: An alternative neural basis underlying leptin resistance. Li H, Su C, Xu Y, Ludwig MQ, Davis J, Tong Q. Cell Rep. 2025 Jun 19;44(7):115863. doi: 10.1016/j.celrep.2025.115863. PubMed 40540394.
Backbone
  Vector backbone: PAAV-Syn
  Vector type: Mammalian Expression, AAV, Synthetic Biology
Growth in bacteria
  Bacterial resistance: Ampicillin, 100 μg/mL
  Growth temperature: 37°C
  Growth strain: NEB Stable
  Copy number: High Copy
Gene/Insert 1
  Gene/Insert name: Fas
  Insert size (bp): 34
  Promoter: SYN
  Cloning method: Gene Synthesis
  Sequencing primers: 5′ aacttcgtatatacc
Gene/Insert 2
  Gene/Insert name: Myc/Kir2.1 (E224GY242F)
  Species: Synthetic
  Insert size (bp): 1314
  Promoter: SYN
  Cloning method: Gene Synthesis
  Sequencing primers: 5′ agaagctgatcagcgaggagg
Terms and licenses: Academic/Nonprofit Terms; Industry Terms: Not Available to Industry
How to cite: pAAV-SYN1>Fas-Myc/Kir2.1*(E224G Y242F):P2A :dTomato was a gift from Qingchun Tong (Addgene plasmid # 242233 ; http://n2t.net/addgene:242233 ; RRID:Addgene_242233)
