[The description below was written by a language model from this plasmid's Addgene catalogue record and pLannotate feature annotations shown in this document.]
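Description:
pAAV-SYN1>Fas-Myc/Kir2.1*(E224G Y242F):P2A:dTomato is an adeno-associated virus transfer plasmid (6,720 nt in the sequenced record) built on a pAAV-Syn backbone for neuron-restricted expression of an inward-rectifier potassium channel together with a red fluorescent reporter. It is propagated in bacteria from a high-copy ColE1/pUC-type origin under ampicillin selection (AmpR with its bla promoter), and also carries an f1 phage origin. The recorded growth strain is a recombination-deficient one, the usual choice for repeat-containing plasmids. The expression cassette is flanked by AAV2 inverted terminal repeats, which permit packaging into AAV particles. The right ITR is annotated as complete, while the left one is detected only as short fragments, which may reflect the difficulty of sequencing or annotating ITRs rather than a true deletion.

Within the ITRs, the human synapsin I promoter drives a single transcript. Immediately downstream the catalogue lists a 34 bp synthetic element named "Fas". That length matches a recombinase recognition site, but the record does not explain its role and the feature table does not annotate it. Next comes a Myc-tagged Kir2.1 coding sequence, matched to mouse Kcnj2 and bearing the E224G and Y242F substitutions. It is joined through a P2A self-cleaving peptide to dTomato, so the channel and the fluorophore are made as separate proteins from one open reading frame. A WPRE and the human growth hormone polyadenylation signal enhance transcript stability and processing. The stated purpose is to express Kir2.1 and dTomato in neurons. Kir2.1 overexpression is generally used to hyperpolarise neurons and dampen their excitability, with dTomato marking the transduced cells.
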