Features (pLannotate 1.2.2; 17 found; start..end, strand, type, name):
     12..39      +  repeat_region  AAV2 ITR (fragment): inverted terminal repeat of adeno-associated virus serotype 2 inverted
     68..95      +  repeat_region  AAV2 ITR (fragment): inverted terminal repeat of adeno-associated virus serotype 2 inverted
    166..613     +  promoter       hSyn promoter: human synapsin I promoter; confers neuron-specific expression (Kügler et al., 2003)
    620..637     +  misc_feature   MCS (fragment): pUC18/19 multiple cloning site
    722..2005    +  CDS            Kcnj2: KCNJ2_MOUSE - Also known as Irk1. Experimental evidence at protein level: Swiss-Prot protein existence level 1. Probably participates in establishing action potential waveform and excitability of neuronal and muscle tissues. Inward rectifier potassium channels are characterized by a greater tendency to allow potassium to flow into the cell rather than out of it. Their voltage dependence is regulated by the concentration of extracellular potassium; as external potassium is raised, the voltage range of the channel opening shifts to more positive voltages. The inward rectification is mainly due t
   2078..2779    +  CDS            dTomato: dTomato is a basic (constitutively fluorescent) orange fluorescent protein published in 2004, derived from Discosoma sp.. It is reported to be a somewhat slowly-maturing dimer with low acid sensitivity.
   2823..2847    +  misc_feature   MCS (fragment): pBluescript multiple cloning site
   2847..3435    +  misc_feature   WPRE: woodchuck hepatitis virus posttranscriptional regulatory element
   3467..3943    +  polyA_signal   hGH poly(A) signal: human growth hormone polyadenylation signal
   3983..4123    +  repeat_region  AAV2 ITR: inverted terminal repeat of adeno-associated virus serotype 2 inverted
   4128..4179    -  misc_feature   bom (fragment): basis of mobility region from pBR322
   4198..4653    +  rep_origin     f1 ori (sequence partly withheld): f1 bacteriophage origin of replication; arrow indicates direction of (+) strand synthesis
   4654..4703    -  misc_feature   bom (fragment): basis of mobility region from pBR322
   4805..4840    -  CDS            rop (fragment): Rop protein, which maintains plasmids at low copy number; rop
   4935..5039    +  promoter       AmpR promoter: bla
   5040..5900    +  CDS            AmpR: β-lactamase; bla; confers resistance to ampicillin, carbenicillin, and related antibiotics
   6071..6659    +  rep_origin     ori: high-copy-number ColE1/pMB1/pBR322/pUC origin of replication
>Addgene plasmid #242233 | pAAV-SYN1>Fas-Myc/Kir2.1*(E224G Y242F):P2A :dTomato | addgene full sequence | sequence record 487698 | Addgene NGS Result
CCTGCAGGCAGCTGCGCGCTCGCTCGCTCACTGAGGCCGCCCGGGCGTCGGGCGACCTTTGGTCGCCCGG
CCTCAGTGAGCGAGCGAGCGCGCAGAGAGGGAGTGGCCAACTCCATCACTAGGGGTTCCTGCGGCCGCAC
GCGTCTGCAGAGGGCCCTGCGTATGAGTGCAAGTGGGTTTTAGGACCAGGATGAGGCGGGGTGGGGGTGC
CTACCTGACGACCGACCCCGACCCACTGGACAAGCACCCAACCCCCATTCCCCAAATTGCGCATCCCCTA
TCAGAGAGGGGGAGGGGAAACAGGATGCGGCGAGGCGCGTGCGCACTGCCAGCTTCAGCACCGCGGACAG
TGCCTTCGCCCCCGCCTGGCGGCGCGCGCCACCGCCGCCTCAGCACTGAAGGCGCGCTGACGTCACTCGC
CGGTCCCCCGCAAACTCCCCTTCCCGGCCACCTTGGTCGCGTCCGCGCCGCCGCCGGCCCAGCCGGACCG
CACCACGCGAGGCGCGAGATAGGGGGGCACGGGCGCGACCATCTGCGCTGCGGCGCCGGCGACTCAGCGC
TGCCTCAGTCTGCGGTGGGCAGCGGAGGAGTCGTGTCGTGCCTGAGAGCGCAGGGTACCGGATCCTCTAG
AGTCGACTCCGGAACAACTTCGTATATACCTTTCTATACGAAGTTGTGGCGCGCCGCCACCATGGAGCAG
AAGCTGATCAGCGAGGAGGACCTGGGCAGTGTGAGAACCAACCGGTACAGCATTGTCTCTTCGGAGGAAG
ATGGCATGAAGCTGGCCACTATGGCAGTTGCCAATGGCTTTGGGAATGGCAAGAGTAAAGTCCATACCCG
ACAACAGTGCAGGAGCCGCTTTGTGAAGAAAGATGGTCATTGCAATGTTCAGTTTATCAACGTGGGTGAG
AAGGGACAGAGGTACCTGGCAGACATCTTTACTACCTGTGTCGACATCCGCTGGAGGTGGATGCTGGTTA
TCTTCTGTCTTGCCTTCGTGCTCTCCTGGCTGTTCTTTGGCTGTGTGTTTTGGTTGATAGCCCTGCTCCA
TGGGGATCTAGATACTTCTAAAGTGAGCAAAGCATGCGTGTCGGAGGTTAACAGCTTCACGGCTGCCTTC
CTCTTCTCCATCGAGACCCAGACAACCATTGGCTATGGTTTCAGGTGTGTGACAGACGAATGCCCAATTG
CTGTCTTCATGGTGGTATTCCAGTCAATTGTAGGCTGCATCATTGACGCCTTCATCATTGGTGCAGTCAT
GGCGAAGATGGCAAAGCCAAAGAAGAGAAATGAGACTCTTGTCTTCAGTCACAATGCTGTGATTGCCATG
AGGGATGGCAAACTCTGCTTGATGTGGAGAGTGGGTAACCTTCGAAAGAGCCACCTTGTGGGAGCTCATG
TCCGGGCACAGCTTCTCAAATCTAGGATCACTTCAGAAGGGGAGTTTATCCCTTTGGACCAGATAGACAT
CAATGTTGGTTTTGATAGTGGAATTGACCGCATATTTCTAGTGTCCCCCATCACTATCGTTCACGAAATA
GATGAAGACAGCCCTTTATATGACTTGAGTAAGCAGGACATTGACAATGCAGACTTTGAAATTGTTGTCA
TACTGGAAGGCATGGTGGAGGCGACTGCCATGACAACTCAATGCCGGAGTTCGTATCTGGCCAATGAAAT
TCTCTGGGGTCACCGCTATGAGCCAGTGCTCTTTGAAGAGAAACACTACTATAAAGTAGACTATTCAAGA
TTCCATAAGACTTATGAAGTACCTAACACCCCCCTTTGTAGTGCCAGAGACTTAGCAGAGAAGAAATACA
TCCTTTCAAATGCAAATTCATTTTGCTATGAAAATGAAGTTGCCCTAACAAGCAAAGAGGAAGAGGAGGA
TAGTGAGAACGGAGTCCCAGAGAGCACAAGCACAGACTCACCTCCTGGCATAGATCTCCACAACCAGGCA
AGCGTACCTCTAGAGCCCAGGCCCTTAAGGCGAGAATCGGAGATAGATAACGGAAGCGGAGCCACTAACT
TCTCCCTGTTGAAACAAGCAGGGGATGTCGAAGAGAATCCCGGGCCAATGGTGAGCAAGGGCGAGGAGGT
CATCAAAGAGTTCATGCGCTTCAAGGTGCGCATGGAGGGCTCCATGAACGGCCACGAGTTCGAGATCGAG
GGCGAGGGCGAGGGCCGCCCCTACGAGGGCACCCAGACCGCCAAGCTGAAGGTGACCAAGGGCGGCCCCC
TGCCCTTCGCCTGGGACATCCTGTCCCCCCAGTTCATGTACGGCTCCAAGGCGTACGTGAAGCACCCCGC
CGACATCCCCGATTACAAGAAGCTGTCCTTCCCCGAGGGCTTCAAGTGGGAGCGCGTGATGAACTTCGAG
GACGGCGGTCTGGTGACCGTGACCCAGGACTCCTCCCTGCAGGACGGCACGCTGATCTACAAGGTGAAGA
TGCGCGGCACCAACTTCCCCCCCGACGGCCCCGTAATGCAGAAGAAGACCATGGGCTGGGAGGCCTCCAC
CGAGCGCCTGTACCCCCGCGACGGCGTGCTGAAGGGCGAGATCCACCAGGCCCTGAAGCTGAAGGACGGC
GGCCACTACCTGGTGGAGTTCAAGACCATCTACATGGCCAAGAAGCCCGTGCAACTGCCCGGCTACTACT
ACGTGGACACCAAGCTGGACATCACCTCCCACAACGAGGACTACACCATCGTGGAACAGTACGAGCGCTC
CGAGGGCCGCCACCACCTGTTCCTGTACGGCATGGACGAGCTGTACAAGTAAGCTAGCACAACTTCGTAT
ATACCTTTCTATACGAAGTTGTGAATTCGATATCAAGCTTATCGATAATCAACCTCTGGATTACAAAATT
TGTGAAAGATTGACTGGTATTCTTAACTATGTTGCTCCTTTTACGCTATGTGGATACGCTGCTTTAATGC
CTTTGTATCATGCTATTGCTTCCCGTATGGCTTTCATTTTCTCCTCCTTGTATAAATCCTGGTTGCTGTC
TCTTTATGAGGAGTTGTGGCCCGTTGTCAGGCAACGTGGCGTGGTGTGCACTGTGTTTGCTGACGCAACC
CCCACTGGTTGGGGCATTGCCACCACCTGTCAGCTCCTTTCCGGGACTTTCGCTTTCCCCCTCCCTATTG
CCACGGCGGAACTCATCGCCGCCTGCCTTGCCCGCTGCTGGACAGGGGCTCGGCTGTTGGGCACTGACAA
TTCCGTGGTGTTGTCGGGGAAATCATCGTCCTTTCCTTGGCTGCTCGCCTATGTTGCCACCTGGATTCTG
CGCGGGACGTCCTTCTGCTACGTCCCTTCGGCCCTCAATCCAGCGGACCTTCCTTCCCGCGGCCTGCTGC
CGGCTCTGCGGCCTCTTCCGCGTCTTCGCCTTCGCCCTCAGACGAGTCGGATCTCCCTTTGGGCCGCCTC
CCCGCATCGATACCGAGCGCTGCTCGAGAGATCTACGGGTGGCATCCCTGTGACCCCTCCCCAGTGCCTC
TCCTGGCCCTGGAAGTTGCCACTCCAGTGCCCACCAGCCTTGTCCTAATAAAATTAAGTTGCATCATTTT
GTCTGACTAGGTGTCCTTCTATAATATTATGGGGTGGAGGGGGGTGGTATGGAGCAAGGGGCAAGTTGGG
AAGACAACCTGTAGGGCCTGCGGGGTCTATTGGGAACCAAGCTGGAGTGCAGTGGCACAATCTTGGCTCA
CTGCAATCTCCGCCTCCTGGGTTCAAGCGATTCTCCTGCCTCAGCCTCCCGAGTTGTTGGGATTCCAGGC
ATGCATGACCAGGCTCAGCTAATTTTTGTTTTTTTGGTAGAGACGGGGTTTCACCATATTGGCCAGGCTG
GTCTCCAACTCCTAATCTCAGGTGATCTACCCACCTTGGCCTCCCAAATTGCTGGGATTACAGGCGTGAA
CCACTGCTCCCTTCCCTGTCCTTCTGATTTTGTAGGTAACCACGTGCGGACCGAGCGGCCGCAGGAACCC
CTAGTGATGGAGTTGGCCACTCCCTCTCTGCGCGCTCGCTCGCTCACTGAGGCCGGGCGACCAAAGGTCG
CCCGACGCCCGGGCTTTGCCCGGGCGGCCTCAGTGAGCGAGCGAGCGCGCAGCTGCCTGCAGGGGCGCCT
GATGCGGTATTTTCTCCTTACGCATCTGTGCGGTATTTCACACCGCATA
[95 nt withheld, positions 4180-4274]
T
[46 nt withheld, positions 4276-4321]
C
[141 nt withheld, positions 4323-4463]
CCTTTGACGTTGGAGTCCACGTTCTTT
[37 nt withheld, positions 4491-4527]
ACTCTATCTCGGGCTATTCTTTTGATTTATAAGGGATTTTGCCGATTTCGGTCTATTGGTTAAAAAATGA
GCTGATTTAACAAAAATTTAACGCGAATTTTAACAAAATATTAACGTTTACAATTTTATGGTGCACTCTC
AGTACAATCTGCTCTGATGCCGCATAGTTAAGCCAGCCCCGACACCCGCCAACACCCGCTGACGCGCCCT
GACGGGCTTGTCTGCTCCCGGCATCCGCTTACAGACAAGCTGTGACCGTCTCCGGGAGCTGCATGTGTCA
GAGGTTTTCACCGTCATCACCGAAACGCGCGAGACGAAAGGGCCTCGTGATACGCCTATTTTTATAGGTT
AATGTCATGATAATAATGGTTTCTTAGACGTCAGGTGGCACTTTTCGGGGAAATGTGCGCGGAACCCCTA
TTTGTTTATTTTTCTAAATACATTCAAATATGTATCCGCTCATGAGACAATAACCCTGATAAATGCTTCA
ATAATATTGAAAAAGGAAGAGTATGAGTATTCAACATTTCCGTGTCGCCCTTATTCCCTTTTTTGCGGCA
TTTTGCCTTCCTGTTTTTGCTCACCCAGAAACGCTGGTGAAAGTAAAAGATGCTGAAGATCAGTTGGGTG
CACGAGTGGGTTACATCGAACTGGATCTCAACAGCGGTAAGATCCTTGAGAGTTTTCGCCCCGAAGAACG
TTTTCCAATGATGAGCACTTTTAAAGTTCTGCTATGTGGCGCGGTATTATCCCGTATTGACGCCGGGCAA
GAGCAACTCGGTCGCCGCATACACTATTCTCAGAATGACTTGGTTGAGTACTCACCAGTCACAGAAAAGC
ATCTTACGGATGGCATGACAGTAAGAGAATTATGCAGTGCTGCCATAACCATGAGTGATAACACTGCGGC
CAACTTACTTCTGACAACGATCGGAGGACCGAAGGAGCTAACCGCTTTTTTGCACAACATGGGGGATCAT
GTAACTCGCCTTGATCGTTGGGAACCGGAGCTGAATGAAGCCATACCAAACGACGAGCGTGACACCACGA
TGCCTGTAGCAATGGCAACAACGTTGCGCAAACTATTAACTGGCGAACTACTTACTCTAGCTTCCCGGCA
ACAATTAATAGACTGGATGGAGGCGGATAAAGTTGCAGGACCACTTCTGCGCTCGGCCCTTCCGGCTGGC
TGGTTTATTGCTGATAAATCTGGAGCCGGTGAGCGTGGGTCTCGCGGTATCATTGCAGCACTGGGGCCAG
ATGGTAAGCCCTCCCGTATCGTAGTTATCTACACGACGGGGAGTCAGGCAACTATGGATGAACGAAATAG
ACAGATCGCTGAGATAGGTGCCTCACTGATTAAGCATTGGTAACTGTCAGACCAAGTTTACTCATATATA
CTTTAGATTGATTTAAAACTTCATTTTTAATTTAAAAGGATCTAGGTGAAGATCCTTTTTGATAATCTCA
TGACCAAAATCCCTTAACGTGAGTTTTCGTTCCACTGAGCGTCAGACCCCGTAGAAAAGATCAAAGGATC
TTCTTGAGATCCTTTTTTTCTGCGCGTAATCTGCTGCTTGCAAACAAAAAAACCACCGCTACCAGCGGTG
GTTTGTTTGCCGGATCAAGAGCTACCAACTCTTTTTCCGAAGGTAACTGGCTTCAGCAGAGCGCAGATAC
CAAATACTGTTCTTCTAGTGTAGCCGTAGTTAGGCCACCACTTCAAGAACTCTGTAGCACCGCCTACATA
CCTCGCTCTGCTAATCCTGTTACCAGTGGCTGCTGCCAGTGGCGATAAGTCGTGTCTTACCGGGTTGGAC
TCAAGACGATAGTTACCGGATAAGGCGCAGCGGTCGGGCTGAACGGGGGGTTCGTGCACACAGCCCAGCT
TGGAGCGAACGACCTACACCGAACTGAGATACCTACAGCGTGAGCTATGAGAAAGCGCCACGCTTCCCGA
AGGGAGAAAGGCGGACAGGTATCCGGTAAGCGGCAGGGTCGGAACAGGAGAGCGCACGAGGGAGCTTCCA
GGGGGAAACGCCTGGTATCTTTATAGTCCTGTCGGGTTTCGCCACCTCTGACTTGAGCGTCGATTTTTGT
GATGCTCGTCAGGGGGGCGGAGCCTATGGAAAAACGCCAGCAACGCGGCCTTTTTACGGTTCCTGGCCTT
TTGCTGGCCTTTTGCTCACATGT
